>Addgene plasmid #185896 | pIT7A6 | addgene full sequence | sequence record 370384 | Addgene NGS Result
GCGACAAACATAAAAAAGTTCTTGCCGTTAAGAAGCTGAAGTTGCTTCTCGCTATACCAGAGGGGATTAT
TGTCGGGAGTCATGATGCGACATTTACCCGGTTGAGTAAGGAAGGGGTGGAGGAATCAGAAGAGAGATAA
ACAAACATACACGTCAAAACAGTATAGTTCAAGTAACACATATAGACATGTACACGCGCGATTACGTGTG
TACGTGCACATGTTAATGTTATATACATATATAGATATAGATATATAATTGCAATAATGAACTACAAATT
ATTATACCCCCGTTCTTTTTTTTTTCTTTTTTTTAGTAATTTTTCTTTAGATTTATCGGAATACTTACTT
TGGTGCTTCACCTTCGGCGGCAGCAGGTGGCTGCTGTTGCTGATGTTGTTGTTGTTGTTGTTGGTCTTCA
GCTTGACCGGACTCGGACATGTCTGAAGTCCATAAGGTTAAATTGTCCCTTAGCAGTTGCATGATAAGTG
TGCTATCTTTGTATGATTCTTCAGACAGAGTGTCCAACTCAGCAATAGCGTCGTCAAAAGCTTGCTTGGC
CAAATGGCAGGCTTTGTCTGGAGAGTTTTGAATTTCGCATGCAAATCATTACGACCGAGATTCCCGGGAC
GCCACAGAAACCTCAGAATAAGCTAAAGGGTAATATAATAAAGCCCTTCGATTCAATAATAGCATTACCC
AAGAGGCATAGCGGCAAACTAAGTTGACAACACAAAATCAAATCGCTTCATTTTTATTTTATTAATGATA
TTTTATTAGAGAGGAAATTATGTAATATCTAGATATTAAATATAAAGTAGATCTCTGTCTAAAATATTCT
TAACAAAATCTTATATTCGAAAGGATGACGGTCCAATCAAAGGATTGTATAAGAGAAATTAGTTTTCGAA
ATCAATTTTTACTTGACCTGAACTTAACGATTTGCTCTCAATCCGCCATGGTCACTATTATGGACCTGGG
TTAAGTTCAACGTCACCAGCCAACTTCAACAAAGAGAAGTTAGTAGCACCAACTCTTTTAACGAAAACCC
AGTAAGAGTCACCAGATAAAGCCTTTTTCATGTGAACTTTAACCTTAGTTGGACCTCTGGAAGTTGGGAT
CATCCATTCAAACATAGTGTTTAAGTTACCAGAAGCAACACCTTCCTTAAACTTACCATAGAACTCTGGA
GAGTCAGTACCTGGAGCAACGTCCTTAAAGAAGTTCTTACCAATAACTTGTTTTGGATCTCTACCAGTAA
TATCACCTTCAGCAGCATTGTATTGCAAAATGTTACCATCACCGTCCAATTGAATAGCACCGAAAGCTAA
ACCGTCTAATTGACCATCATCCATTTTAGCCAAAGTGTTTTCAATATCTTCAGAACCGAAAGCAACGTGT
TCCATTTTGGATCCACTGTAAAAAACTTTTTTTATTATACTATTTTCTATTGTTTAATAGTCGTTGTTCT
TGTGGATATATGAACAAGTAATCAAAAAAGTTATCACAAATGAACTCAGATATATTTCAGCCGAATGGCT
AGAGTTTATATATGTCTGTCTAACCCACACTTTTTCCGCATTTTATTCCTCAACTCATCCCTCCCTTGAA
CAACGACTGCTAACAACGTCTCACTCTAAAATCTTTACACGTTTAGCTTTACAGGAGGAGCATAATTGAC
TTTTGTTCCTATTTCAAGTTGGGAAGGGCTTACTTTAGCATTAGCTCGGAGTGGTCCACCCCGGAACTAT
GGCCTGCGGAAATACTCTCACAGGCACATGGCCCCTGAACTGCGGGGAGTGTGCCGCACGGAAGAGTGAG
CGCCGGTGCCTACCGGAAGAACCCCTTCCTCAGTATTTGAGCACGTGACTCGAATGCTGGCCGCAAAAAA
GAAAAAAGAATGTAATCCGGTTGAGCCGCCCCGGAAGACGCTTTTCCGGTAGTTAATTCTTTATACATTA
CTGGAACAGATTCTGCTCCGTTTAATTAGACTTGGATGCAAGGTTGCCTGTGATAGCTTTAGTGGGTCTA
TTCTACGGCCTTCTAATGGCACCGTTATGACCTGGATCTGGTACGTCTGTACGATTAGCGGGGCAAGTTC
AAATAAAATTGGTTTACTCGAGTTAATTTATCTCATGAAGTAATGATACCTCAGCGATGTGCTCGCTCGT
TAGTATGCTTCATAAATTCATTATTATTTTTTTTTGGAAGTGTTTTTCGACAAAAGTTGCATTTTTACGA
AGGATATGTAAACTCAAGAAGTACTAAATAAATATAAATACAATTCGAAAATTTGAAAAAAGTAGGAGAC
AACACTTTCCTTCCTCACGAAGAAGTTAAGCTTGAGCATCGGACCGAAGCATAAGAATGCAGCAAATTGA
TAATATTCCCGTTAAGCCAGTCGTAGGAAAAGGAAAAGAATGAGTAGCAAATGTCACACAACAAACGCGC
ACCATCCCTACATACACAAACACACACACACACACACATATATATATATTCTACCCCATATAAGCGAGTG
ATTCATCATGAAAAGAATTTATCACTTCGAATTTAAATAATAACATTCTTACCTGATGTACAACTCTTTA
CTCTCATCTTGCGAAAAGAAAAGGGCAGGGTGCCGCTGAAACAGCGGCGTTGCTGATGAAAATAACCCTG
TGTTTTCGCCTCATTCTCTCAAAACCTTCACAGATCCTTTTCTTGTTATAGCCTCAATAAAATCACAGTA
CACTAACACGTAATTATAAATAGTAACCGGAACCCTCGCTGCAATACGCAAATTGGTACCTACTTTGTAA
GGCACAGGAAACCCCGTGCACTCTGCCACTACACTTTATTTACGCTTAATCATGAATTTAACATGTTATG
AAAGATTTATTGTATATTTAAAGAAAAATTTAAAAATAATATTAAATTTATTAATTAAACCAATTAGAGC
TAGGGGCCCATTGTAGCAAAGATTGTAAGGAAATAGCAAACCAGAGGTCCAAGTCAAAACGGCAAAAAAG
AAGAAAGTAAGCAATATAATGGACGGGTTTACATGTTTAAATATATGTACATGTATGTAGTCTTATACTT
TCAAAACATAATCGCATGCGGGTCATCAAAATAAACCTCCATTTTGGACTTGGGAAAAAGAAAATTTGAT
TTAAACTGTTGTATGTAGCTAACAATACATAAAACTATTTAAATAAAATAGGAATAAGAATGCTCAATTA
AAAAATGATTTATTTTCTAACAAAACTTCCTGCAGGTCACTATTATTTGCTTCTCTTGTAAACTTTGTTC
AAAAACGCAGTTAAGACGTCGGCTTTGAAGCCACGAGACTCGTCGACTTGGGAGATCTTGGCCTTCAAAT
CCTTGGCAACAGACTCTTCATATTCGTGGTATAACTGGTCGATTTTCAAGTCATTGAAAATCTTTTTGCA
TTTGGCTTCTGCGACTGAGTCCTTCTTACCGTAATTTTCGTCTAAAGTCTTTCTTTGTTCTGCGGAAGCA
AGTTCTAATGCCTTGTTGATTACCCAAGAACATTTGTTATCTTGGATATCTGTACCGATCTTACCGATCT
GTTCTGGGGTACCGAAGCAGTCTAAGTAGTCATCTTGAATTTGGAAATATTCACCCAATGGAATCAAGAC
ATCTCTGGCTTGTTTCAAATCCTTTTCATCTGTGATACCGGCAACGTACATAGCCAATGCGACAGGCAAG
TAGAAAGAATAGTAAGCAGTCTTGAAAGTAACTATGAAGGAGTGCTTCTTTAGGGAGAACTTACTCAAGT
CGACTTTGTCTTCAGGTGCAGTGATTAAGTCCATCAATTGGCCCAATTCGGTTTGGAAGGTGACTTCATG
GAACAATTCGGTGATATCTATGTAGTATTTTTCGTTTCTGAAGTGAGATTTCAAAAGCTTGTAGATAGCA
GCCTCTAACATGAATGCGTCATTGATGGCAATTTCCCCAACTTCAGGAACCTTGTACCAACATGGTTGGC
CTCTTCTGGTAATGGACTTGTCCATCATATCATCGGCGACCAAGAAGTAAGCCTGCAACAACTCAATGCA
CCAACCTAGAATAGCAACCTTTTCGTATTCTTCTTGCCCCAATTGTTCAACGGTCTTGTTGGAGAGAATA
GCATACGTGTCCACAACGGACAAACCTCTATTTAACTTACCGCCTGGAGTGTTGTAGTTCAATGAGTGGG
CATACCAGTCACATGCTTCCTTAGGCATACCGTAAGCCAAAAGCGATGCGTTCAATTCCTCTACTAATTT
AGGGAAAACGTTCAAGAATCTCTCTCTCCTAATTTCTTTTTCTGAAGCCATTTTGCTAGCTATAGTTTTT
TCTCCTTGACGTTAAAGTATAGAGGTATATTAACAATTTTTTGTTGATACTTTTATGACATTTGAATAAG
AAGTAATACAAACCGAAAATGTTGAAAGTATTAGTTAAAGTGGTTATGCAGCTTTTGCATTTATATATCT
GTTAATAGATCAAAAATCATCGCTTCGCTGATTAATTACCCCAGAAATAAGGCTAAAAAACTAATCGCAT
TATTATCCTATGGTTGTTAATTTGATTCGTTGATTTGAAGGTTTGTGGGGCCAGGTTACTGCCAATTTTT
CCTCTTCATAACCATAAAAGCTAGTATTGTAGAATCTTTATTGTTCGGAGCAGTGCGGCGCGAGGCACAT
CTGCGTTTCAGGAACGCGACCGGTGAAGACCAGGACGCACGGAGGAGAGTCTTCCGTCGGAGGGCTGTCG
CCCGCTCGGCGGCTTCTAATCCGTACTTCAATATAGCAATGAGCAGTTAAGCGTATTACTGAAAGTTCCA
AAGAGAAGGTTTTTTTAGGCTAAGATAATGGGGCTCTTTACATTTCCACAACATATAAGTAAGATTAGAT
ATGGATATGTATATGGTGGTATTGCCATGTAATATGATTATTAAACTTCTTTGCGTCCATCCAAAAAAAA
AGTAAGAATTTTTGAAAATTCAATATAAGCTAGCGCAGGCTAACCGGAACCTGTATTATTTAGTTTATGC
TACGTTAAATAAAGACCTTTCGTTCACATAACTGAATGTGTAATGGCCTTGAGATTTCAAGCATACCAAG
TTGGTGGAGACGGGGTCGTTACAAAAGACTCTTTAAGCCAAGATTTCCTTGACAGCCTTGGCGATAGCAT
CGCCAACCTCAGTGGTAGAGTTAGAACCACCAAGGTCACCGGTTCTGACACCTGCATCCAAGACATTTCT
AACAGCTTCTTCAAGAGCCCTACCTTCTTCAACCAAATCCAAGGATAACTTCAACATCATAGCTGCAGAT
AAGATGGTAGCAATTGGGTTAACCTTGTTTGCTGGTAAATCTGGGGCAGAACCATGACATGGTTCGTACA
AACCGAATGCCTTGTTAGTGTCAGGTAGGGAAGCTAGAGATGCAGAAGGTAATAAACCCAAAGAACCTGG
AATAACAGAGGCTTCATCGGAGATAATATCACCAAACATGTTGTTGGTAATAACAACACCGTTTAGCTTA
GTTGGTGATTTAACCAAAATCATAGCAGCAGAGTCGATCAATTGGTGCTGAACAGTTAATTGTGGGAACT
CAGTCTTGATGGTTTCTTCAACAGTCTTTCTCCACAATCTGGAAGAGGCAAGCACGTTAGCCTTGTCAAG
AGACCAGATTGGTAATGGTGGGTTTTGTTGCAATGCCAAGAAAGCAGCCATTCTTGTAATTCTTTGAACT
TCAGGAACACTGTATTTCTCAGAGTCCCAAGCAACTCCGTCACCTTCATCTTCTTTTCTTTCACCAAAGT
AGATACCACCAACCAATTCTCTAACGACGACGAAATCGGTACCCTTTGCATATTCAGGCTTCAAAGGAGA
AAGATCTAGTAAAGAATCAGAAGCAAAGTTACATGGTCTCAAGTTGGCGTATAGACCCAATTCCTTTCTG
ATCTTCAATAGACCTTGTTCTGGTCTAACTGCGCCCGTACCCCATTTTGGACCACCAACAGCACCTAGTA
AGACAGCATCGGCTTTCTTAGAGGCTTCTAGAGCTTCATCTGGTAAAGGAGTGCCAGTGGCATCGATGGC
AGCACCCCCGATCAAGTGATGTTGGAAATTGAACTTAATTTCTGGACGGACTTCAGCAATGGCATTCAAG
ACCTTAATAGCTTCGTCAGTAACTTCTTTACCGACGTGATCACCCGGTAGGACAACGATATTCTTAGACA
TTTTGCGGCCGCTTTATCTTATTGATCTTCTTTGTTTAGCCTTTTCAACAGCAGAAGAAAAGCATATGAG
ATACATTTAAAATTGTTTTAAAATAATTTTAAAAGATAATATCTAAAAGATTGTATGCATACGAACGAAG
TTGCATTGGGAAGCCCCAACGCAGTGAGGCAAGCCGAAGGTAGAAAGAAAATCCCCTTGTGCGTCCAGTG
AGAAACAGCAAGCAGTGGGTAGGAAGGCCCAGTTTAGCCTGACTGTTCCAACGGGGCTCCCAGGCTGAGG
AAATGCTTCTCTCCGTAATGGGAGAGCCTAACTCCAGAGCGTGGACTTCGGCTCACGGTTTTCTCTTTTT
TTGGCGCACAATGACTGCTGAGACAAAAAAAGAAAGCAACTCCATGTAAACACCCGTACATATTAAATAA
GTGACCCATGCCTCCTCATCTCTTCATTGCAAAGTACGGAAACCGTTAGATTGGTACCAACAAGGTTGCT
ATATCGGGCATACAAGATAAGAAACTTAAAGAACGCCGAGACAAGAATATGTAATGATAAGCCTCCTCCG
GGGTGTTAGACTGATTAGTACATGTTTAAACTGAATTCACTGGCCGTCGTTTTACAACGTCGTGACTGGG
AAAACCCTGGCGTTACCCAACTTAATCGCCTTGCAGCACATCCCCCTTTCGCCAGCTGGCGTAATAGCGA
AGAGGCCCGCACCGATCGCCCTTCCCAACAGTTGCGCAGCCTGAATGGCGAATGGCGCCTGATGCGGTAT
TTTCTCCTTACGCATCTGTGCGGTATTTCACACCGCATATGGTGCACTCTCAGTACAATCTGCTCTGATG
CCGCATAGTTAAGCCAGCCCCGACACCCGCCAACACCCGCTGACGCGCCCTGACGGGCTTGTCTGCTCCC
GGCATCCGCTTACAGACAAGCTGTGACCGTCTCCGGGAGCTGCATGTGTCAGAGGTTTTCACCGTCATCA
CCGAAACGCGCGAGACGAAAGGGCCTCGTGATACGCCTATTTTTATAGGTTAATGTCATGATAATAATGG
TTTCTTAGACGTCAGGTGGCACTTTTCGGGGAAATGTGCGCGGAACCCCTATTTGTTTATTTTTCTAAAT
ACATTCAAATATGTATCCGCTCATGAGACAATAACCCTGATAAATGCTTCAATAATATTGAAAAAGGAAG
AGTATGAGTATTCAACATTTCCGTGTCGCCCTTATTCCCTTTTTTGCGGCATTTTGCCTTCCTGTTTTTG
CTCACCCAGAAACGCTGGTGAAAGTAAAAGATGCTGAAGATCAGTTGGGTGCACGAGTGGGTTACATCGA
ACTGGATCTCAACAGCGGTAAGATCCTTGAGAGTTTTCGCCCCGAAGAACGTTTTCCAATGATGAGCACT
TTTAAAGTTCTGCTATGTGGCGCGGTATTATCCCGTATTGACGCCGGGCAAGAGCAACTCGGTCGCCGCA
TACACTATTCTCAGAATGACTTGGTTGAGTACTCACCAGTCACAGAAAAGCATCTTACGGATGGCATGAC
AGTAAGAGAATTATGCAGTGCTGCCATAACCATGAGTGATAACACTGCGGCCAACTTACTTCTGACAACG
ATCGGAGGACCGAAGGAGCTAACCGCTTTTTTGCACAACATGGGGGATCATGTAACTCGCCTTGATCGTT
GGGAACCGGAGCTGAATGAAGCCATACCAAACGACGAGCGTGACACCACGATGCCTGTAGCAATGGCAAC
AACGTTGCGCAAACTATTAACTGGCGAACTACTTACTCTAGCTTCCCGGCAACAATTAATAGACTGGATG
GAGGCGGATAAAGTTGCAGGACCACTTCTGCGCTCGGCCCTTCCGGCTGGCTGGTTTATTGCTGATAAAT
CTGGAGCCGGTGAGCGTGGGTCTCGCGGTATCATTGCAGCACTGGGGCCAGATGGTAAGCCCTCCCGTAT
CGTAGTTATCTACACGACGGGGAGTCAGGCAACTATGGATGAACGAAATAGACAGATCGCTGAGATAGGT
GCCTCACTGATTAAGCATTGGTAACTGTCAGACCAAGTTTACTCATATATACTTTAGATTGATTTAAAAC
TTCATTTTTAATTTAAAAGGATCTAGGTGAAGATCCTTTTTGATAATCTCATGACCAAAATCCCTTAACG
TGAGTTTTCGTTCCACTGAGCGTCAGACCCCGTAGAAAAGATCAAAGGATCTTCTTGAGATCCTTTTTTT
CTGCGCGTAATCTGCTGCTTGCAAACAAAAAAACCACCGCTACCAGCGGTGGTTTGTTTGCCGGATCAAG
AGCTACCAACTCTTTTTCCGAAGGTAACTGGCTTCAGCAGAGCGCAGATACCAAATACTGTTCTTCTAGT
GTAGCCGTAGTTAGGCCACCACTTCAAGAACTCTGTAGCACCGCCTACATACCTCGCTCTGCTAATCCTG
TTACCAGTGGCTGCTGCCAGTGGCGATAAGTCGTGTCTTACCGGGTTGGACTCAAGACGATAGTTACCGG
ATAAGGCGCAGCGGTCGGGCTGAACGGGGGGTTCGTGCACACAGCCCAGCTTGGAGCGAACGACCTACAC
CGAACTGAGATACCTACAGCGTGAGCTATGAGAAAGCGCCACGCTTCCCGAAGGGAGAAAGGCGGACAGG
TATCCGGTAAGCGGCAGGGTCGGAACAGGAGAGCGCACGAGGGAGCTTCCAGGGGGAAACGCCTGGTATC
TTTATAGTCCTGTCGGGTTTCGCCACCTCTGACTTGAGCGTCGATTTTTGTGATGCTCGTCAGGGGGGCG
GAGCCTATGGAAAAACGCCAGCAACGCGGCCTTTTTACGGTTCCTGGCCTTTTGCTGGCCTTTTGCTCAC
ATGTTCTTTCCTGCGTTATCCCCTGATTCTGTGGATAACCGTATTACCGCCTTTGAGTGAGCTGATACCG
CTCGCCGCAGCCGAACGACCGAGCGCAGCGAGTCAGTGAGCGAGGAAGCGGAAGAGCGCCCAATACGCAA
ACCGCCTCTCCCCGCGCGTTGGCCGATTCATTAATGCAGCTGGCACGACAGGTTTCCCGACTGGAAAGCG
GGCAGTGAGCGCAACGCAATTAATGTGAGTTAGCTCACTCATTAGGCACCCCAGGCTTTACACTTTATGC
TTCCGGCTCGTATGTTGTGTGGAATTGTGAGCGGATAACAATTTCACACAGGAAACAGCTATGACCATGA
TTACGCCAAGCTTGTTTAAACTATGTTCCTTGATACCTCGACGTGGAGCACGAAATAGAAGAAAAAAGTA
TAATGAGGATGGAATAATTTTCTTGAATCTGAGCAGAAAAACGAACGAACACTCTAATGGATTTGTTAAT
GGCTGTTGGTAGTAAAAAGAACAACTTCCACAGCATCAACGCTTCTATCAAAACGATTGCTAATAAACTG
TTGAGCCCGATAATTACGTTGCTCACCATATCTTAATCAAGTCCTTAATGCACTATTCTTGTCGTCGGAT
AGTTTATTTACGTGTGGTTTTCGTATCTCATCAATATCAACTCTACTAGTTCCCATCTATCTTCCTCTCA
ATTTTCTCGTGCTATTAATATTGCAGTTCACATACCAGATGGAGCCATTGGCACAAATGTGGTTTCCTTT
CTTATTGCTGTATCCAACTTTTGTGAAGCTACAGGT
Features (pLannotate 1.2.2; 16 found; start..end, strand, type, name):
    348..596     -  CDS            BMH1 (fragment): BMH1_YEAST - Experimental evidence at protein level: Swiss-Prot protein existence level 1. Involved in growth regulation. From Saccharomyces cerevisiae (strain ATCC 204508 / S288c) (Baker's yeast).
   1031..1405    -  CDS            pyp: PYP_HALHA - Experimental evidence at protein level: Swiss-Prot protein existence level 1. Photoactive blue light protein. Probably functions as a photoreceptor for a negative phototaxis response. From Halorhodospira halophila (Ectothiorhodospira halophila).
   2949..3017    +  CDS            YNG1 (fragment): YNG1_YEAST - Experimental evidence at protein level: Swiss-Prot protein existence level 1. Histone-binding component of the NuA3 histone acetyltransferase complex, that acetylates Lys-14 of histone H3. Recruitment of NuA3 to nucleosomes requires methylated histone H3. In conjunction with the FACT complex, NuA3 may be involved in transcriptional regulation. YNG1 is required for the HAT activity of NuA3 but not for its integrity. Mediates the interaction of SAS3 with nucleosomes. From Saccharomyces cerevisiae (strain ATCC 204508 / S288c) (Baker's yeast).
   3266..4321    -  CDS            ERG20: FPPS_YEAST - Also known as BOT3, FDS1, FPP1. Experimental evidence at protein level: Swiss-Prot protein existence level 1. Catalyzes the sequential condensation of isopentenyl pyrophosphate with the allylic pyrophosphates, dimethylallyl pyrophosphate, and then with the resultant geranylpyrophosphate to the ultimate product farnesyl pyrophosphate. From Saccharomyces cerevisiae (strain ATCC 204508 / S288c) (Baker's yeast).
   4335..4987    -  promoter       GAL1,10 promoter: GAL1 and GAL10 genes of S. cerevisiae; divergent inducible promoter, regulated by Gal4
   5146..6225    -  CDS            LEU2: LEU3_YEAST - Experimental evidence at protein level: Swiss-Prot protein existence level 1. Catalyzes the oxidation of 3-carboxy-2-hydroxy-4- methylpentanoate (3-isopropylmalate) to 3-carboxy-4-methyl-2- oxopentanoate. The product decarboxylates to 4-methyl-2 oxopentanoate. From Saccharomyces cerevisiae (strain ATCC 204508 / S288c) (Baker's yeast).
   6825..6982    +  CDS            lacZα (fragment): LacZα fragment of β-galactosidase; lacZ fragment
   6988..7087    -  misc_feature   bom (fragment): basis of mobility region from pBR322
   7189..7224    -  CDS            rop (fragment): Rop protein, which maintains plasmids at low copy number; rop
   7319..7423    +  promoter       AmpR promoter: bla
   7424..8284    +  CDS            AmpR: β-lactamase; bla; confers resistance to ampicillin, carbenicillin, and related antibiotics
   8455..9043    +  rep_origin     ori: high-copy-number ColE1/pMB1/pBR322/pUC origin of replication
   9226..9318    +  CDS            lacI (fragment): lac repressor; lacI; The lac repressor binds to the lac operator to inhibit transcription in E. coli. This inhibition can be relieved by adding lactose or isopropyl-β-D-thiogalactopyranoside (IPTG).
   9331..9352    +  protein_bind   CAP binding site: CAP binding activates transcription in the presence of cAMP. E. coli catabolite activator protein
   9367..9397    +  promoter       lac promoter: promoter for the E. coli lac operon
   9405..9421    +  protein_bind   lac operator: The lac repressor binds to the lac operator to inhibit transcription in E. coli. This inhibition can be relieved by adding lactose or isopropyl-β-D-thiogalactopyranoside (IPTG). lac repressor encoded by lacI
