[The description below was written by a language model from this plasmid's Addgene catalogue record and pLannotate feature annotations shown in this document.]
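Description:
pIT7A6 is a yeast integration/expression plasmid built on the pUC19 backbone by Gibson assembly, designed for the HapAmp-style in vivo gene amplification system (called "HamAmp" in the record) in Saccharomyces cerevisiae. In E. coli it is maintained at high copy through the ColE1/pUC origin and selected with ampicillin via the bla (AmpR) gene. The residual lacZα, lac promoter/operator and CAP site annotations are remnants of the pUC19 cloning region. The small bom, rop and lacI fragments are likewise backbone-derived matches rather than functional parts.

The synthetic insert is arranged for targeting to the RPL25 locus. It begins with the RPL25 promoter (Arm 1) driving a Kluyveromyces lactis LEU2 marker with its own terminator. The annotation software matched this marker to the S. cerevisiae Leu2 protein. Next comes a GAL1-promoter cassette expressing ERG20, the farnesyl pyrophosphate synthase that supplies the precursor for the sesquiterpene nerolidol, terminated by the RPL3 terminator. This is followed by the RPL25 terminator (Arm 3), the replication origin ARS305, and a cassette listed as Sk.GAL2 promoter > Y.FAST-EVBR1.2A > RPL41B terminator. Y-FAST is a fluorogen-activating reporter tag engineered from photoactive yellow protein, which explains the "pyp" hit, and it is followed by a 2A-type element. The insert ends with a PDA1 promoter driving a partial RPL25 (Arm 2), which would place the essential ribosomal protein gene under a different promoter after integration.

The stated purpose is amplification of a nerolidol synthetic module at RPL25 to about 15 copies. However, no nerolidol synthase is named in the insert description or detected in the feature table, so the record does not show where that enzyme is encoded. The short BMH1 and YNG1 fragments probably reflect flanking yeast regulatory sequences.
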