Addgene plasmid #185896: pIT7A6
Purpose: In vivo gene amplification (HamAmp) of nerolidol synthetic module at RPL25 locus (15 copy).
Depositing lab: Claudia Vickers. Depositing organization: University of Queensland. Publication: An in vivo gene amplification system for high level expression in Saccharomyces cerevisiae. Peng B, Esquirol L, Lu Z, Shen Q, Cheah LC, Howard CB, Scott C, Trau M, Dumsday G, Vickers CE. Nat Commun. 2022 May 24;13(1):2895. doi: 10.1038/s41467-022-30529-8. PubMed 35610221.
Backbone
  Vector backbone: pUC19
  Vector type: Yeast Expression
Growth in bacteria
  Bacterial resistance: Ampicillin, 100 μg/mL
  Growth temperature: 37°C
  Growth strain: DH5alpha
  Copy number: High Copy
Gene/Insert
  Gene/Insert name: PRPL25(Arm 1)>Kl.LEU2>TKl.LEU2-PGAL1>ERG20>TRPL3-TRPL25(Arm 3)-ARS305-PSk.GAL2>Y.FAST-EVBR1.2A>TRPL41B-PPDA1>RPL25(partial;Arm2)
  Species: Synthetic
  Mutation: None
  Cloning method: Gibson Cloning
Terms and licenses: Academic/Nonprofit Terms; Industry Terms: Not Available to Industry
How to cite: pIT7A6 was a gift from Claudia Vickers (Addgene plasmid # 185896 ; http://n2t.net/addgene:185896 ; RRID:Addgene_185896)
